Addgene plasmid #70685: pDD287 (mKate2^SEC^3xMyc
Purpose: mKate2^SEC^3xMyc vector with ccdB sites for cloning homology arms
Depositing lab: Bob Goldstein. Depositing organization: University of North Carolina at Chapel Hill. Publication: Streamlined Genome Engineering with a Self-Excising Drug Selection Cassette. Dickinson DJ, Pani AM, Heppert JK, Higgins CD, Goldstein B. Genetics. 2015 Jun 3. pii: genetics.115.178335. 10.1534/genetics.115.178335 PubMed 26044593.
Backbone
  Vector backbone: pUC19 (modified)
  Backbone size w/o insert (bp): 2600
  Total vector size (bp): 10500
  Modifications to backbone: Addition of ccdB markers to facilitate homology arm cloning
  Vector type: Worm Expression, Cre/Lox, CRISPR
  Selectable markers: Hygromycin ; sqt-1(d) (worm phenotypic marker)
Growth in bacteria
  Bacterial resistance: Ampicillin, 100 μg/mL
  Growth temperature: 30°C
  Growth strain: NEB Turbo
  Growth instructions: The dual ccdB sites in this vector may make it prone to recombination. It is recommended to pick several single clones and check test by restriction digestion before use. This construct should be maintained as a purified plasmid stock in addition to a bacterial stock in case there is a need to re-transform.
  Copy number: Unknown
Gene/Insert
  Gene/Insert name: mKate2-C1^SEC^3xFlag
  Species: C. elegans (nematode), Synthetic
  Insert size (bp): 6600
  Tag / fusion protein: C. elegans codon-optimized mKate2; 3xMyc
  Cloning method: Gibson Cloning
  Sequencing primers: 5′ M13 Forward (tgtaaaacgacggccagt); 3′ M13 Reverse (caggaaacagctatgaccatg)
Terms and licenses: Academic/Nonprofit Terms; Industry Terms: Not Available to Industry
Depositor comments: pDD287is a derivative of our published TagRFP-SEC vector pDD285 (Dickinson et al. Genetics 2015, Addgene plasmid number 66825). It has a 3xMyc tag in place of 3xFlag, and Lox2272 sites in place of LoxP. These features allow pDD287 to be used in a genetic background that has already been modified using a green FP-SEC vector, without conflicts between epitope tags and Lox sites.
How to cite: pDD287 (mKate2^SEC^3xMyc was a gift from Bob Goldstein (Addgene plasmid # 70685 ; http://n2t.net/addgene:70685 ; RRID:Addgene_70685)
