[The description below was written by a language model from this plasmid's Addgene catalogue record and the feature table of its GenBank file.]
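Description:
pDD287 (mKate2^SEC^3xMyc) is a repair-template vector for CRISPR/Cas9-triggered homologous recombination in C. elegans, built on a modified pUC19 backbone of about 10.5 kb. It replicates in E. coli from the high-copy ColE1/pUC origin and is selected with ampicillin through the bla gene. Two ccdB toxin genes flank the payload and act as negative-selection stuffers: each is replaced with a homology arm for the target locus, so correctly assembled clones lose ccdB. The record notes that the duplicated ccdB sequences may make the plasmid prone to recombination.

The payload is a C. elegans codon-optimized mKate2 red fluorescent protein, a self-excising cassette (SEC), and a 3xMyc epitope tag. The SEC is bounded by two lox2272 sites and carries a hygromycin resistance gene for drug selection of worms, plus the dominant sqt-1(d) phenotypic marker listed in the catalogue. The vector is classed as Cre/Lox, but the feature table does not annotate a Cre gene, mKate2 or sqt-1, leaving large stretches of the insert unlabelled. It does annotate a tbb-2 terminator, attB1/attB2 sites around HygR, an HA tag and a TEV site. In this design, excision between the lox2272 sites removes the selection markers and leaves an mKate2–3xMyc tag at the locus.

According to the depositor, pDD287 derives from a TagRFP-SEC vector, with 3xMyc replacing 3xFlag and lox2272 replacing loxP. This lets it be used in strains already modified with a green FP-SEC vector without epitope or lox-site conflicts. The catalogue insert name still reads 3xFlag, but the plasmid name, tag field and annotated sequence all indicate 3xMyc.
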