LOCUS       Exported 10468 bp ds-DNA circular SYN 12-MAY-2021
DEFINITION  mKate2^SEC^3xMyc vector with ccdB sites for cloning homology arms.
ACCESSION   .
VERSION     .
KEYWORDS    pDD287 (mKate2^SEC^3xMyc
SOURCE      synthetic DNA construct
  ORGANISM  synthetic DNA construct
REFERENCE   1 (bases 1 to 10468)
  TITLE     FP-SEC vectors for homologous recombination in C. elegans
  JOURNAL   Unpublished
REFERENCE   2 (bases 1 to 10468)
  AUTHORS   .
  TITLE     Direct Submission
  JOURNAL   Exported May 12, 2021 from SnapGene Server 1.1.58
            http://www.snapgene.com
FEATURES             Location/Qualifiers
     source          1..10468
                     /organism="synthetic DNA construct"
                     /mol_type="other DNA"
     primer_bind     117..136
                     /label=pBR322ori-F
                     /note="pBR322 origin, forward primer"
     primer_bind     370..387
                     /label=L4440
                     /note="L4440 vector, forward primer"
     protein_bind    504..525
                     /label=CAP binding site
                     /bound_moiety="E. coli catabolite activator protein"
                     /note="CAP binding activates transcription in the presence
                     of cAMP."
     promoter        540..570
                     /label=lac promoter
                     /note="promoter for the E. coli lac operon"
     protein_bind    578..594
                     /label=lac operator
                     /bound_moiety="lac repressor encoded by lacI"
                     /note="The lac repressor binds to the lac operator to
                     inhibit transcription in E. coli. This inhibition can be
                     relieved by adding lactose or
                     isopropyl-beta-D-thiogalactopyranoside (IPTG)."
     primer_bind     583..605
                     /label=M13/pUC Reverse
                     /note="In lacZ gene"
     primer_bind     602..618
                     /label=M13 rev
                     /note="common sequencing primer, one of multiple similar
                     variants"
     primer_bind     602..618
                     /label=M13 Reverse
                     /note="In lacZ gene. Also called M13-rev"
     CDS             891..1196
                     /codon_start=1
                     /gene="ccdB"
                     /product="CcdB, a bacterial toxin that poisons DNA gyrase"
                     /label=ccdB
                     /note="Plasmids containing the ccdB gene cannot be
                     propagated in standard E. coli strains."
                     /translation="MQFKVYTYKRESRYRLFVDVQSDIIDTPGRRMVIPLASARLLSDK
                     VPRELYPVVHIGDESWRMMTTDMASVPVSVIGEEVADLSHRENDIKNAINLMFWGI"
     CDS             complement(1241..1330)
                     /codon_start=1
                     /product="3 tandem Myc epitope tags"
                     /label=3xMyc
                     /translation="EQKLISEEDLEQKLISEEDLEQKLISEEDL"
     protein_bind    complement(1349..1382)
                     /label=lox2272
                     /bound_moiety="Cre recombinase"
                     /note="Cre-mediated recombination occurs in the 8-bp core
                     sequence (GGATACTT). lox2272 sites are compatible with each
                     other, but incompatible with loxP or loxN sites (Lee and
                     Saito, 1988)."
     protein_bind    1735..1759
                     /gene="mutant version of attB"
                     /label=attB2
                     /bound_moiety="BP Clonase(TM)"
                     /note="recombination site for the Gateway(R) BP reaction"
     CDS             complement(1760..2785)
                     /codon_start=1
                     /gene="aph(4)-Ia"
                     /product="aminoglycoside phosphotransferase from E. coli"
                     /label=HygR
                     /note="confers resistance to hygromycin"
                     /translation="MKKPELTATSVEKFLIEKFDSVSDLMQLSEGEESRAFSFDVGGRG
                     YVLRVNSCADGFYKDRYVYRHFASAALPIPEVLDIGEFSESLTYCISRRAQGVTLQDLP
                     ETELPAVLQPVAEAMDAIAAADLSQTSGFGPFGPQGIGQYTTWRDFICAIADPHVYHWQ
                     TVMDDTVSASVAQALDELMLWAEDCPEVRHLVHADFGSNNVLTDNGRITAVIDWSEAMF
                     GDSQYEVANIFFWRPWLACMEQQTRYFERRHPELAGSPRLRAYMLRIGLDQLYQSLVDG
                     NFDDAAWAQGRCDAIVRSGAGTVGRTQIARRSAAVWTDGCVEVLADSGNRRPSTRPRAK
                     E"
     protein_bind    complement(2788..2812)
                     /gene="mutant version of attB"
                     /label=attB1
                     /bound_moiety="BP Clonase(TM)"
                     /note="recombination site for the Gateway(R) BP reaction"
     terminator      4730..5053
                     /gene="tbb-2"
                     /label=tbb-2 terminator
                     /note="transcription terminator for the C. elegans tubulin
                     beta-2 gene"
     CDS             complement(6871..6897)
                     /codon_start=1
                     /product="HA (human influenza hemagglutinin) epitope tag"
                     /label=HA
                     /translation="YPYDVPDYA"
     protein_bind    complement(6907..6940)
                     /label=lox2272
                     /bound_moiety="Cre recombinase"
                     /note="Cre-mediated recombination occurs in the 8-bp core
                     sequence (GGATACTT). lox2272 sites are compatible with each
                     other, but incompatible with loxP or loxN sites (Lee and
                     Saito, 1988)."
     CDS             complement(6958..6978)
                     /codon_start=1
                     /product="tobacco etch virus (TEV) protease recognition and
                     cleavage site"
                     /label=TEV site
                     /translation="ENLYFQS"
     CDS             complement(7899..8204)
                     /codon_start=1
                     /gene="ccdB"
                     /product="CcdB, a bacterial toxin that poisons DNA gyrase"
                     /label=ccdB
                     /note="Plasmids containing the ccdB gene cannot be
                     propagated in standard E. coli strains."
                     /translation="MQFKVYTYKRESRYRLFVDVQSDIIDTPGRRMVIPLASARLLSDK
                     VPRELYPVVHIGDESWRMMTTDMASVPVSVIGEEVADLSHRENDIKNAINLMFWGI"
     primer_bind     complement(8470..8487)
                     /label=M13 Forward
                     /note="In lacZ gene. Also called M13-F20 or M13 (-21)
                     Forward"
     primer_bind     complement(8470..8486)
                     /label=M13 fwd
                     /note="common sequencing primer, one of multiple similar
                     variants"
     primer_bind     complement(8479..8501)
                     /label=M13/pUC Forward
                     /note="In lacZ gene"
     primer_bind     complement(8695..8714)
                     /label=pRS-marker
                     /note="pRS vectors, use to sequence yeast selectable
                     marker"
     primer_bind     8814..8836
                     /label=pGEX 3'
                     /note="pGEX vectors, reverse primer"
     primer_bind     complement(8874..8892)
                     /label=pBRforEco
                     /note="pBR322 vectors, upsteam of EcoRI site, forward
                     primer"
     promoter        8960..9064
                     /gene="bla"
                     /label=AmpR promoter
     CDS             9065..9925
                     /codon_start=1
                     /gene="bla"
                     /product="beta-lactamase"
                     /label=AmpR
                     /note="confers resistance to ampicillin, carbenicillin, and
                     related antibiotics"
                     /translation="MSIQHFRVALIPFFAAFCLPVFAHPETLVKVKDAEDQLGARVGYI
                     ELDLNSGKILESFRPEERFPMMSTFKVLLCGAVLSRIDAGQEQLGRRIHYSQNDLVEYS
                     PVTEKHLTDGMTVRELCSAAITMSDNTAANLLLTTIGGPKELTAFLHNMGDHVTRLDRW
                     EPELNEAIPNDERDTTMPVAMATTLRKLLTGELLTLASRQQLIDWMEADKVAGPLLRSA
                     LPAGWFIADKSGAGERGSRGIIAALGPDGKPSRIVVIYTTGSQATMDERNRQIAEIGAS
                     LIKHW"
     primer_bind     complement(9283..9302)
                     /label=Amp-R
                     /note="Ampicillin resistance gene, reverse primer"
     rep_origin      10096..216
                     /direction=RIGHT
                     /label=ori
                     /note="high-copy-number ColE1/pMB1/pBR322/pUC origin of
                     replication"
ORIGIN
        1 agatacctac agcgtgagct atgagaaagc gccacgcttc ccgaagggag aaaggcggac
       61 aggtatccgg taagcggcag ggtcggaaca ggagagcgca cgagggagct tccaggggga
      121 aacgcctggt atctttatag tcctgtcggg tttcgccacc tctgacttga gcgtcgattt
      181 ttgtgatgct cgtcaggggg gcggagccta tggaaaaacg ccagcaacgc ggccttttta
      241 cggttcctgg ccttttgctg gccttttgct cacatgttct ttcctgcgtt atcccctgat
      301 tctgtggata accgtattac cgcctttgag tgagctgata ccgctcgccg cagccgaacg
      361 accgagcgca gcgagtcagt gagcgaggaa gcggaagagc gcccaatacg caaaccgcct
      421 ctccccgcgc gttggccgat tcattaatgc agctggcacg acaggtttcc cgactggaaa
      481 gcgggcagtg agcgcaacgc aattaatgtg agttagctca ctcattaggc accccaggct
      541 ttacacttta tgcttccggc tcgtatgttg tgtggaattg tgagcggata acaatttcac
      601 acaggaaaca gctatgacca tgttatcgat ttcctaggaa cccgaagtat gtcaaaaaga
      661 ggtatgctat gaagcagcgt attacagtga cagttgacag cgacagctat cagttgctca
      721 aggcatatat gatgtcaata tctccggttc ggtaagcaca accatgcaga atgaagcccg
      781 tcgtctgcgt gccgaacgct ggaaagcgga aaatcaggaa gggatggctg aggtcgcccg
      841 gtttattgaa atgaacggct cttttgccga cgagaacagg ggctggtgaa atgcagttta
      901 aggtttacac ctataaaaga gagagccgtt atcgtctgtt tgtggatgta cagagtgata
      961 ttattgacac gcccgggcga cggatggtga tccccctggc cagtgcacgt ctgctgtcag
     1021 ataaagtccc ccgtgaactt tacccggtgg tgcatatcgg ggatgaaagc tggcgcatga
     1081 tgaccaccga tatggccagt gtgccggtct ccgttatcgg ggaagaagtg gctgatctca
     1141 gccaccgcga aaatgacatc aaaaacgcca ttaacctgat gttctgggga atataaatgt
     1201 caggctccct tatacacagc cagtctgcag gtcgagccgg caagtcttcc tcgctgatca
     1261 acttctgctc gaggtcctcc tcggagatga gcttttgctc aagatcctct tcagaaataa
     1321 gtttttgttc agatccggct ccctgaaaat aacttcgtat aaagtatcct atacgaagtt
     1381 attaaaaatt gcggtcataa actgaaacgt aacatatgat aaggtatttt gtgtgcggtt
     1441 ttttctatga tgtttcaaaa aaatttatca gaagtaaaaa acataagaag tgtacacaga
     1501 acattgtgta gattttggga tagaattatt attaatgggg ggagggagca caattttttt
     1561 cgacttttta ttacgaatta attctatttt tgaatctaca caatttcatt gttagaggtg
     1621 acttaaaaga agctaaaaaa caaagaaatt aagagaagtt ttttgataat aacaaaaata
     1681 gggggtggga gcacagggag aaagagcatg tagggatgtt gaagagtaat tggacccact
     1741 ttgtacaaga aagctgggtc tattcctttg ccctcggacg agtgctgggg cgtcggtttc
     1801 cactatcggc gagtacttct acacagccat cggtccagac ggccgcgctt ctgcgggcga
     1861 tttgtgtacg cccgacagtc ccggctccgg atcggacgat tgcgtcgcat cgaccctgcg
     1921 cccaagctgc atcatcgaaa ttgccgtcaa ccaagctctg atagagttgg tcaagaccaa
     1981 tgcggagcat atacgcccgg agccgcggcg atcctgcaag ctccggatgc ctccgctcga
     2041 agtagcgcgt ctgctgctcc atacaagcca accacggcct ccagaagaag atgttggcga
     2101 cctcgtattg ggaatccccg aacatcgcct cgctccagtc aatgaccgct gttatgcggc
     2161 cattgtccgt caggacattg ttggagccga aatccgcgtg cacgaggtgc cggacttcgg
     2221 ggcagtcctc ggcccaaagc atcagctcat cgagagcctg cgcgacggac gcactgacgg
     2281 tgtcgtccat cacagtttgc cagtgataca catggggatc agcaatcgcg catatgaaat
     2341 cacgccatgt agtgtattga ccgattcctt gcggtccgaa tgggccgaac ccgctcgtct
     2401 ggctaagatc ggccgcagcg atcgcatcca tggcctccgc gaccggctgc agaacagcgg
     2461 gcagttcggt ttcaggcagg tcttgcaacg tgacaccctg tgcacggcgg gagatgcaat
     2521 aggtcaggct ctcgctgaat tccccaatgt caagcacttc cggaatcggg agcgcggccg
     2581 atgcaaagtg ccgataaaca taacgatctt tgtagaaacc atcggcgcag ctatttaccc
     2641 gcaggacata tccacgccct cctacatcga agctgaaagc acgagattct tcgccctccg
     2701 agagctgcat caggtcggag acgctgtcga acttttcgat cagaaacttc tcgacagacg
     2761 tcgcggtgag ttcaggcttt ttcatggagc ctgctttttt gtacaaactt gcggcaccgc
     2821 ctgacatatt accttaaaat tcaaaaatta atttcagatc agtcataacc aagaaaacaa
     2881 aataaacgtt aggacagaaa attcaaatta attaaaaatt atgctgaata agaaaattac
     2941 atgcaaagcc ttattttcct catagaaaca gttgaataac atatttttta attgaaaaca
     3001 tagcaaaatt cgtggtaaaa tttgtcaaaa ccttggaaaa aatcgaaaaa agaacatttc
     3061 ccgatgcatt ttcctatttc tcgttgccga caacgtataa acgttgaata ctcagtcaac
     3121 gaatttggct gctggcttgg actctcgcac ggaagagacg cgtgtgtaga tttacgacga
     3181 aagcaaaaat gatcaccaaa aacggaacgt tgagctggac ggaaatagtg gtaaagtgac
     3241 atgattatag tttgaagatt tctaatttca caattagagc aaatgttgtt cggtatttat
     3301 tttcaacggt atttatacta ttttccacct ttttctagaa cattcgagct gcttgttgca
     3361 aaaggagggc gactcacatt cggtacatgg aaaagtagtg tacacaataa agagacccag
     3421 atacattttc cgtctgcgtc tctttgcacc caccgggagt attttcaaac gaatgcatct
     3481 aggaccttct agaacattct gtaaggctgc agaatgcggg tatataagga aagcgggctc
     3541 agaggaagcc aacacgcttt gttctagtgc atctaaaaaa cttcgaaaat atgtcaaatc
     3601 ttctcactgt tcatcaaaat cttccagcac ttccagttga cgcgacaagt gatgaagttc
     3661 gcaagaacct catggatatg ttccgtgaca gacaagcctt ctccgagcac acctggaaga
     3721 tgcttctctc agtgtgccgt tcttgggctg cctggtgcaa gcttaacaac cgcaagtggt
     3781 tcccagccga gccagaagac gttcgtgact acttgctcta cctccaagct cgtggattgg
     3841 cggtgaagac gatccaacaa catctcggac agctcaatat gctccatcgc cgatctggac
     3901 ttccacgccc atcagattct aatgccgtat ctctcgtaat gagacgtatc cgcaaggaaa
     3961 atgttgatgc tggagagaga gccaagcaag ccctcgcctt cgaaaggtaa gtttaaatat
     4021 taatgtattc aatcctaaga cttgacgaaa ttttcagaac cgacttcgat caggtccgtt
     4081 ctcttatgga aaattccgat cgttgccagg acatccgaaa cctcgccttc ctcggaattg
     4141 cttacaacac acttctccgt atcgccgaaa ttgcccgcat tcgcgtcaag gatattagtc
     4201 gcacagacgg aggaagaatg ctcatccaca tcggacgtac aaaaacgctg gtctcgactg
     4261 ccggagtcga aaaagcgctc tcccttggag ttaccaagct cgttgagcgc tggatttcgg
     4321 tttccggagt cgccgatgat ccaaacaact acctgttctg tcgtgttcgc aagaacggag
     4381 ttgctgcccc gagtgcaaca tcacaactct cgactcgagc tcttgaaggt aagtttaaac
     4441 aacatattag ctaagaataa gctgaaaata aattttcagg aatcttcgaa gctacccacc
     4501 gtctcatcta cggagccaag gatgattccg gacaacgtta cttggcttgg tctggacatt
     4561 ccgcccgtgt cggagctgcc cgtgacatgg ctcgcgctgg agtttccatc ccagagatta
     4621 tgcaagccgg aggttggacc aacgtcaaca ttgtgatgaa ctatattaga aacttggatt
     4681 ctgaaactgg cgccatggtt cgtcttctcg aagacggtga ttaagataaa tgcaaaatcc
     4741 tttcaagcat tcccttcttc tctatcactc ttctttcttt ttgtcaaaaa attctctcgc
     4801 taatttattt gcttttttaa tgttattatt ttatgacttt ttatagtcac tgaaaagttt
     4861 gcatctgagt gaagtgaatg ctatcaaaat gtgattctgt ctgatgtact ttcacaatct
     4921 ctcttcaatt ccattttgaa gtgctttaaa cccgaaaggt tgagaaaaat gcgagcgctc
     4981 aaatatttgt attgtgttcg ttgagtgacc caacaaaaag aggaaacttt attgtgccgc
     5041 caagaaaaaa gtctcactga atctcaaata ttttattaga aaacaccaac aatttagata
     5101 tttctgtatc cacggttggc gttgacagcc tctgatggtg gagacttgtc tgggcactgg
     5161 cagtactcgg catcctttcc tggtcttccg tctggtccag tctctccctg ggttccgtct
     5221 ggtccttgac gtccttgctt tccagatggt ccttctggtc caacggttcc tggctctcct
     5281 ggtggtccgt gaagaccgtt ctgtccagct ggtcctgttg gtccttgatc tcctcttggt
     5341 ccctttggtc ctggtcttcc gattggatgc tcggcgtcgc gtcccttctc tcctggtggt
     5401 cctggctctc cgatctttcc gatttgaccg gatgatcctt gctctcctgg atgtcctggt
     5461 tgtccatctc ttcctgggtt tccattttgt cctcttggtc ctggaagtcc acgtggtcct
     5521 ggtcttccaa gagctcctgg tggtccaact ggtccttgtg ggcaagtgaa gcatccgaca
     5581 gactcgcgtt gtggagcgat atcatcagct ccaactcctg gaacaccgtc aagtcctgga
     5641 actccgtcga gtcctggaac tcctggaact ccctttggtc cggatggtcc agctgggcac
     5701 ttgttatcag cattgcagtt gcaggttggt ccatttccat tggctccatt tggagtcttt
     5761 ggctggttga agactggtgg aactgctggt ggttgacctg gtggagcaga tggggatcca
     5821 tcagcatgtg gagttggggt agcgttggtc tcttcatatt gacaacggac acgcttgcta
     5881 gatcttccga tgacaactat gtccttccac aatccattgg tagattgcta gaaaattaaa
     5941 aattatttaa aattcaaaat ataatttaac tcactctgaa cacattcatc tcggtatcaa
     6001 gcttctctct gaatccatca acctccgagt agatggttga catggtcatg aagcatacca
     6061 taagagtggc gacagtgacc gaagccgtca cataacacgc aagttttaca gacatctctg
     6121 aaattatcaa atttaggatt tcaaaataat tcggccaaag aaatgtaact cacctagtct
     6181 tcgagaagca gagacttgtc gatttcctac cggattcgtc tccttttatt aggaaatctt
     6241 tccgcaagtt ttcaagtttt ttttgttttt tttttacatt accgacgaga cagtgtgcga
     6301 gacgcagaga cgataaaaga ctggataaga acgggagata aggagtacgg atgtaggtga
     6361 ggaatgtggc cgaaaggaca gatgggcttt attcgggaag attggttggg aaatgaacca
     6421 gagaagaatg actgaataaa gttgttgaaa cttggtgaga atggaagata gacaatcgag
     6481 ggcagctagt tttccttcct cctctatata tttttatgtt ttcttttaaa ccttcctcca
     6541 tatttctgaa ttgaatgttg ttgcatattg tgtgtcctta tttcatttcc atcatccttt
     6601 tgtgtgtttc ccccttccac caattccccc cacgtcctaa tgaaatgaaa gcgagaagat
     6661 aaataaactt gcacattgtg ttcagatgag aggagcggaa tacgaattgg gagacggaaa
     6721 gagaaaaaaa aatgtttaga tttggattga attaattttt tagaaagcaa gaaaaaaaac
     6781 acaaagagaa taaataaata ataggaaaaa aaacaaatat tcagtattta aaatttgaaa
     6841 attcaacgac gttggcgtcg atcatcctta ggcgtagtct gggacgtcgt atgggtatcc
     6901 ctgaaaataa cttcgtataa agtatcctat acgaagttat tttaaactta cctttccgga
     6961 ttgaaagtac agattctcac ggtgtccgag cttggatggg aggtcgcagt aacgggcgac
     7021 ggcgacctcg tgttgctcga cgtaggtctc cttgtcggcc tccttgatac gctcaagacg
     7081 acggtcgacg tagtagactc ctggcatctt gaggttcttg gctggcttct tggaacggta
     7141 ggtggtctga aaatttaaat cagattagtt agttagtaaa atcatgttta aacttacctt
     7201 gaggttgcag atgaggtgtc ctcctccgac gagcttgagg gccatgtcgg cacgtccctc
     7261 aagtcctccg tcggctgggt agagggtctc ggtggaggcc tcccatccga gggtcttctt
     7321 ttgcatgact ggtccgttgg atgggaagtt gactccacgg atctgaaaat ttaaatatgt
     7381 atggttagtt agtaccgaac tgtttaaact taccttgacg ttgtagatga ggcatccgtc
     7441 ttggagggag gtgtcttggg tggcggtgag gactcctccg tcctcgtagg tggtgacacg
     7501 ctcccaggtg aatccctctg ggaaggattg cttgaagaag tctgggattc cttgggtgtg
     7561 gttgatgaag gtctgaaaat ttaaataatc agggttagtt agtatatata tgtttaaact
     7621 taccttggat ccgtacatga aggaggtggc gaggatgtcg aaggcgaatg ggagtggtcc
     7681 tccctcgacg gccttgatac gcatggtttg ggttccctcg tatggctttc cctctccctc
     7741 ggaggtgcac ttgaagtggt ggttgttgac ggttccctcc atgtagagct tcatatgcat
     7801 gttttcttta atgagctcgg agaccatcga tgctcctgag gctcccgatg ctccctaggt
     7861 cgacctgcag actggctgtg tataagggag cctgacattt atattcccca gaacatcagg
     7921 ttaatggcgt ttttgatgtc attttcgcgg tggctgagat cagccacttc ttccccgata
     7981 acggagaccg gcacactggc catatcggtg gtcatcatgc gccagctttc atccccgata
     8041 tgcaccaccg ggtaaagttc acgggggact ttatctgaca gcagacgtgc actggccagg
     8101 gggatcacca tccgtcgccc gggcgtgtca ataatatcac tctgtacatc cacaaacaga
     8161 cgataacggc tctctctttt ataggtgtaa accttaaact gcatttcacc agcccctgtt
     8221 ctcgtcggca aaagagccgt tcatttcaat aaaccgggcg acctcagcca tcccttcctg
     8281 attttccgct ttccagcgtt cggcacgcag acgacgggct tcattctgca tggttgtgct
     8341 taccgaaccg gagatattga catcatatat gccttgagca actgatagct gtcgctgtca
     8401 actgtcactg taatacgctg cttcatagca tacctctttt tgacatactt cgggtaacta
     8461 gtgccggcga ctggccgtcg ttttacaacg tcgtgactgg gaaaaccctg gcgttaccca
     8521 acttaatcgc cttgcagcac atcccccttt cgccagctgg cgtaatagcg aagaggcccg
     8581 caccgatcgc ccttcccaac agttgcgcag cctgaatggc gaatggcgcc tgatgcggta
     8641 ttttctcctt acgcatctgt gcggtatttc acaccgcata tggtgcactc tcagtacaat
     8701 ctgctctgat gccgcatagt taagccagcc ccgacacccg ccaacacccg ctgacgcgcc
     8761 ctgacgggct tgtctgctcc cggcatccgc ttacagacaa gctgtgaccg tctccgggag
     8821 ctgcatgtgt cagaggtttt caccgtcatc accgaaacgc gcgagacgaa agggcctcgt
     8881 gatacgccta tttttatagg ttaatgtcat gataataatg gtttcttaga cgtcaggtgg
     8941 cacttttcgg ggaaatgtgc gcggaacccc tatttgttta tttttctaaa tacattcaaa
     9001 tatgtatccg ctcatgagac aataaccctg ataaatgctt caataatatt gaaaaaggaa
     9061 gagtatgagt attcaacatt tccgtgtcgc ccttattccc ttttttgcgg cattttgcct
     9121 tcctgttttt gctcacccag aaacgctggt gaaagtaaaa gatgctgaag atcagttggg
     9181 tgcacgagtg ggttacatcg aactggatct caacagcggt aagatccttg agagttttcg
     9241 ccccgaagaa cgttttccaa tgatgagcac ttttaaagtt ctgctatgtg gcgcggtatt
     9301 atcccgtatt gacgccgggc aagagcaact cggtcgccgc atacactatt ctcagaatga
     9361 cttggttgag tactcaccag tcacagaaaa gcatcttacg gatggcatga cagtaagaga
     9421 attatgcagt gctgccataa ccatgagtga taacactgcg gccaacttac ttctgacaac
     9481 gatcggagga ccgaaggagc taaccgcttt tttgcacaac atgggggatc atgtaactcg
     9541 ccttgatcgt tgggaaccgg agctgaatga agccatacca aacgacgagc gtgacaccac
     9601 gatgcctgta gcaatggcaa caacgttgcg caaactatta actggcgaac tacttactct
     9661 agcttcccgg caacaattaa tagactggat ggaggcggat aaagttgcag gaccacttct
     9721 gcgctcggcc cttccggctg gctggtttat tgctgataaa tctggagccg gtgagcgtgg
     9781 gtctcgcggt atcattgcag cactggggcc agatggtaag ccctcccgta tcgtagttat
     9841 ctacacgacg gggagtcagg caactatgga tgaacgaaat agacagatcg ctgagatagg
     9901 tgcctcactg attaagcatt ggtaactgtc agaccaagtt tactcatata tactttagat
     9961 tgatttaaaa cttcattttt aatttaaaag gatctaggtg aagatccttt ttgataatct
    10021 catgaccaaa atcccttaac gtgagttttc gttccactga gcgtcagacc ccgtagaaaa
    10081 gatcaaagga tcttcttgag atcctttttt tctgcgcgta atctgctgct tgcaaacaaa
    10141 aaaaccaccg ctaccagcgg tggtttgttt gccggatcaa gagctaccaa ctctttttcc
    10201 gaaggtaact ggcttcagca gagcgcagat accaaatact gttcttctag tgtagccgta
    10261 gttaggccac cacttcaaga actctgtagc accgcctaca tacctcgctc tgctaatcct
    10321 gttaccagtg gctgctgcca gtggcgataa gtcgtgtctt accgggttgg actcaagacg
    10381 atagttaccg gataaggcgc agcggtcggg ctgaacgggg ggttcgtgca cacagcccag
    10441 cttggagcga acgacctaca ccgaactg
//
