>Addgene plasmid #70685 | pDD287 (mKate2^SEC^3xMyc | addgene partial sequence | sequence record 133036 | M13-Rev 5'-CAGGAAACAGCTATGACC-3'
TTGCTCAAGGCATATATGATGTCAATATCTCCGGTTCGGTAAGCACAACCATGCAGAATGAAGCCCGTCG
TCTGCGTGCCGAACGCTGGAAAGCGGAAAATCAGGAAGGGATGGCTGAGGTCGCCCGGTTTATTGAAATG
AACGGCTCTTTTGCCGACGAGAACAGGGGCTGGTGAAATGCAGTTTAAGGTTTACACCTATAAAAGAGAG
AGCCGTTATCGTCTGTTTGTGGATGTACAGAGTGATATTATTGACACGCCCGGGCGACGGATGGTGATCC
CCCTGGCCAGTGCACGTCTGCTGTCAGATAAAGTCCCCCGTGAACTTTACCCGGTGGTGCATATCGGGGA
TGAAAGCTGGCGCATGATGACCACCGATATGGCCAGTGTGCCGGTCTC
