>Addgene plasmid #70685 | pDD287 (mKate2^SEC^3xMyc | addgene partial sequence | sequence record 133037 | M13-F20 5'-TGTAAAACGACGGCCAGT-3'
GCTCAAGGCATATATGATGTCAATATCTCCGGTTCGGTAAGCACAACCATGCAGAATGAAGCCCGTCGTC
TGCGTGCCGAACGCTGGAAAGCGGAAAATCAGGAAGGGATGGCTGAGGTCGCCCGGTTTATTGAAATGAA
CGGCTCTTTTGCCGACGAGAACAGGGGCTGGTGAAATGCAGTTTAAGGTTTACACCTATAAAAGAGAGAG
CCGTTATCGTCTGTTTGTGGATGTACAGAGTGATATTATTGACACGCCCGGGCGACGGATGGTGATCCCC
CTGGCCAGTGCACGTCTGCTGTCAGATAAAGTCCCCCGTGAACTTTACCCGGTGGTGCATATCGGGGATG
AAAGCTGGCGCATGATGACCACCGATATGGCCAGTGTGCCGGTCTCCGTTATCGGGGAAGAAGTGGCTGA
TCTCAGCCACCGCGAAAATGACATCAAAAACGCCATTAACCTGATGTTCTGGGGAATATAAATGTCAGGC
TCCCTTATACACAGCCAGTCTGCAGGTCGACCTAGGGAGCATCGGGAGCCTCAGGAGCATCGATGGTCTC
CGAGCTCATTAAAGAAAACATGCATATGAAGCTCTACATGGAGGGAACCGT
