>Addgene plasmid #70685 | pDD287 (mKate2^SEC^3xMyc | addgene partial sequence | sequence record 134876 | pRS414-R 5'-CACCTCTGACTTGAGCGTCG-3'
ACGCCAGCAACGCGGCCTTTTTACGGTTCCTGGCCTTTTGCTGGCCTTTTGCTCACATGTTCTTTCCTGC
GTTATCCCCTGATTCTGTGGATAACCGTATTACCGCCTTTGAGTGAGCTGATACCGCTCGCCGCAGCCGA
ACGACCGAGCGCAGCGAGTCAGTGAGCGAGGAAGCGGAAGAGCGCCCAATACGCAAACCGCCTCTCCCCG
CGCGTTGGCCGATTCATTAATGCAGCTGGCACGACAGGTTTCCCGACTGGAAAGCGGGCAGTGAGCGCAA
CGCAATTAATGTGAGTTAGCTCACTCATTAGGCACCCCAGGCTTTACACTTTATGCTTCCGGCTCGTATG
TTGTGTGGAATTGTGAGCGGATAACAATTTCACACAGGAAACAGCTATGACCATGTTATCGATTTCCTAG
GAACCCGAAGTATGTCAAAAAGAGGTATGCTATGAAGCAGCGTATTACAGTGACAGTTGACAGCGACAGC
TATCAGTTGCTCAAGGCATATATGATGTCAATATCTCCGGTTCGGTAAGCACAACCATGCAGAATGAAGC
CCGTCGTCTGCGTGCCGAACGCTGGAAAGCGGAAAATCAGGAAGGGATGGCTGAGGTCGCCCGGTTTATT
GAAATGAACGGCTCTTTTGCCGACGAGAACAGGGGCTGGTGAAATGCAGTTTAAGGTTTACACCTATAAA
AGAGAGAGCCGTTATCGTCTGTTTGTGGATGTACAGAGTGATATTATTGACACGCCCGGGCGACGGATGG
TGATCCCCCTGGCCAGTGCACGTCTGCTGTCAGATAAAGTCCCCCGTGAACTTTACCCGGTGGTGCATAT
CGG
