>Addgene plasmid #70685 | pDD287 (mKate2^SEC^3xMyc | addgene partial sequence | sequence record 134877 | wHsp-16.41pro-F 5'-aagccaacacgctttgttct-3'
AAGTTCGCAAGAACCTCATGGATATGTTCCGTGACAGACAAGCCTTCTCCGAGCACACCTGGAAGATGCT
TCTCTCAGTGTGCCGTTCTTGGGCTGCCTGGTGCAAGCTTAACAACCGCAAGTGGTTCCCAGCCGAGCCA
GAAGACGTTCGTGACTACTTGCTCTACCTCCAAGCTCGTGGATTGGCGGTGAAGACGATCCAACAACATC
TCGGACAGCTCAATATGCTCCATCGCCGATCTGGACTTCCACGCCCATCAGATTCTAATGCCGTATCTCT
CGTAATGAGACGTATCCGCAAGGAAAATGTTGATGCTGGAGAGAGAGCCAAGCAAGCCCTCGCCTTCGAA
AGGTAAGTTTAAATATTAATGTATTCAATCCTAAGACTTGACGAAATTTTCAGAACCGACTTCGATCAGG
TCCGTTCTCTTATGGAAAATTCCGATCGTTGCCAGGACATCCGAAACCTCGCCTTCCTCGGAATTGCTTA
CAACACACTTCTCCGTATCGCCGAAATTGCCCGCATTCGCGTCAAGGATATTAGTCGCACAGACGGAGGA
AGAATGCTCATCCACATCGGACGTACAAAAACGCTGGTCTCGACTGCCGGAGTCGAAAAAGCGCTCTCCC
TTGGAGTTACCAAGCTCGTTGAGCGCTGGATTTCGGTTTCCGGAGTCGCCGATGATCCAAACAACTACCT
GTTCTGTCGTGTTCGCAAGAACGGAGTTGCTGCCCCGAGTGCAACATCACAACTCTCGACTCGAGCTCTT
GAAGGTAAGTTTAAACAACATATTAGCTAAGAATAAGCTGAAAATAAATTTTCAGG
