>Addgene plasmid #70685 | pDD287 (mKate2^SEC^3xMyc | addgene partial sequence | sequence record 134878 | HA-F 5'-TACCCATACGACGTCCCAGA-3'
TTTTAAATACTGAATATTTGTTTTTTTTCCTATTATTTATNTATTCTCTTTGTGTTTTTTTTCTTGCTTT
CTAAAAAATTAATTCAATCCAAATCTAAACATTTTTTTTTCTCTTTCCGTCTCCCAATTCGTATTCCGCT
CCTCTCATCTGAACACAATGTGCAAGTTTATTTATCTTCTCGCTTTCATTTCATTAGGACGTGGGGGGAA
TTGGTGGAAGGGGGAAACACACAAAAGGATGATGGAAATGAAATAAGGACACACAATATGCAACAACATT
CAATTCAGAAATATGGAGGAAGGTTTAAAAGAAAACATAAAAATATATAGAGGAGGAAGGAAAACTAGCT
GCCCTCGATTGTCTATCTTCCATTCTCACCAAGTTTCAACAACTTTATTCAGTCATTCTTCTCTGGTTCA
TTTCCCAACCAATCTTCCCGAATAAAGCCCATCTGTCCTTTCGGCCACATTCCTCACCTACATCCGTACT
CCTTATCTCCCGTTCTTATCCAGTCTTTTATCGTCTCTGCGTCTCGCACACTGTCTCGTCGGTAATGTAA
AAAAAAAACAAAAAAAACTTGAAAACTTGCGGAAAGATTTCCTAATAAAAGGAGACGAATCCGGTAGGAA
ATCGACAAGTCTCTGCTTCTCGAAGACTAGGTGAGTTACATTTCTTTGGCCGAATTATTTTGAAATCCTA
AATTTGATAATTTCAGAGATGTCTGTAAAACTTGCGTGTTATGTGACGGCTTCGGTCACTGTCGCCACTC
TTATGGTATGCTTCATGACCATGTCAACCATCTACTCGGAGGTTGATGGATTCAGAGAGAAGCTTGATAC
CGAGATGAATGTGTTCAGA
