>Addgene plasmid #70685 | pDD287 (mKate2^SEC^3xMyc | addgene partial sequence | sequence record 181350 | HA-R 5'-TCTGGGACGTCGTATGGGTA-3'
TATCCTATACGAAGTTATTTTAAACTTACCTTTCCGGATTGAAAGTACAGATTCTCACGGTGTCCGAGCT
TGGATGGGAGGTCGCAGTAACGGGCGACGGCGACCTCGTGTTGCTCGACGTAGGTCTCCTTGTCGGCCTC
CTTGATACGCTCAAGACGACGGTCGACGTAGTAGACTCCTGGCATCTTGAGGTTCTTGGCTGGCTTCTTG
GAACGGTAGGTGGTCTGAAAATTTAAATCAGATTAGTTAGTTAGTAAAATCATGTTTAAACTTACCTTGA
GGTTGCAGATGAGGTGTCCTCCTCCGACGAGCTTGAGGGCCATGTCGGCACGTCCCTCAAGTCCTCCGTC
GGCTGGGTAGAGGGTCTCGGTGGAGGCCTCCCATCCGAGGGTCTTCTTTTGCATGACTGGTCCGTTGGAT
GGGAAGTTGACTCCACGGATCTGAAAATTTAAATATGTATGGTTAGTTAGTACCGAACTGTTTAAACTTA
CCTTGACGTTGTAGATGAGGCATCCGTCTTGGAGGGAGGTGTCTTGGGTGGCGGTGAGGACTCCTCCGTC
CTCGTAGGTGGTGACACGCTCCCAGGTGAATCCCTCTGGGAAGGATTGCTTGAAGAAGTCTGGGATTCCT
TGGGTGTGGTTGATGAAGGTCTGAAAATTTAAATAATCAGGGTTAGTTAGTATATATATGTTTAAACTTA
CCTTGGATCCGTACATGAA
